Addgene plasmid #8638: Integrin beta 2 - mYFP
Depositing lab: Timothy Springer. Publication: Bidirectional transmembrane signaling by cytoplasmic domain separation in integrins. Kim M, Carman CV, Springer TA. Science 2003 Sep 19;301(5640):1720-5. 10.1126/science.1084174 PubMed 14500982.
Backbone
  Vector backbone: pEYFP N1
  Backbone manufacturer: Clontech
  Backbone size w/o insert (bp): 4900
  Vector type: Mammalian Expression
  Selectable markers: Neomycin (select with G418)
Growth in bacteria
  Bacterial resistance: Kanamycin, 50 μg/mL
  Growth temperature: 37°C
  Growth strain: DH5alpha
  Copy number: High Copy
Gene/Insert
  Gene/Insert name: Integrin beta 2 (alt name: CD18)
  Species: H. sapiens (human)
  Insert size (bp): 3500
  Mutation: stop codon of beta2 was replaced with AgeI restriction site. Leu221 of YFP was replaced with lysine by PCR to generate monomeric YFP.
  Entrez Gene: ITGB2 (a.k.a. CD18, LAD, LCAMB, LFA-1, MAC-1, MF17, MFI7)
  Tag / fusion protein: YFP (C terminal on backbone)
  Cloning method: Restriction Enzyme; 5′ cloning site HindIII (not destroyed); 3′ cloning site AgeI (not destroyed)
  Sequencing primers: 5′ EGFP-N
Terms and licenses: Academic/Nonprofit Terms; Industry Terms: Not Available to Industry
How to cite: Integrin beta 2 - mYFP was a gift from Timothy Springer (Addgene plasmid # 8638 ; http://n2t.net/addgene:8638 ; RRID:Addgene_8638)
