[The description below was written by a language model from this plasmid's Addgene catalogue record and pLannotate feature annotations shown in this document.]
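Description:
Integrin beta 2 - mYFP is a mammalian expression plasmid built on the Clontech pEYFP-N1 backbone that encodes human integrin beta 2 (ITGB2, also called CD18) fused at its C terminus to a monomeric yellow fluorescent protein. The beta 2 coding sequence was inserted between the HindIII and AgeI sites of the multiple cloning site. Its stop codon was replaced by the AgeI site so that translation reads through a short linker into the YFP open reading frame. According to the record, Leu221 of YFP was changed to lysine by PCR, a substitution made to give a monomeric form of the fluorophore. Expression is driven by the human cytomegalovirus immediate early enhancer and promoter, and the transcript is terminated by the SV40 polyadenylation signal. The sequenced record is 7,013 nt with an ITGB2 reading frame of about 2.3 kb, which is smaller than the sum of the catalogue's nominal backbone and insert sizes.

The plasmid replicates at high copy in E. coli from a pUC-type ColE1 origin and also carries an f1 origin. A single Tn5 aminoglycoside phosphotransferase gene provides both selections. A bacterial bla-type promoter drives it for kanamycin resistance in bacteria, and the SV40 early promoter, paired with an HSV TK polyadenylation signal, drives it for G418 selection of transfected mammalian cells. The short large T antigen, ble and bGH poly(A) annotations are fragments and appear to be backbone remnants or chance matches rather than functional parts.

Because the fluorophore sits on the cytoplasmic tail of the beta subunit, the construct suits live-cell imaging of beta 2 integrins. The associated publication title points to its use in studying cytoplasmic domain separation during bidirectional integrin signalling. The record does not state the assay format or any partner construct.
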