Features (pLannotate 1.2.2; 16 found; start..end, strand, type, name):
     16..319     +  enhancer       CMV enhancer: human cytomegalovirus immediate early enhancer
    320..523     +  promoter       CMV promoter: human cytomegalovirus (CMV) immediate early promoter
    546..582     +  misc_feature   MCS (fragment): multiple cloning site
    589..2895    +  CDS            ITGB2 (sequence withheld): ITB2_HUMAN - Also known as CD18, MFI7. Experimental evidence at protein level: Swiss-Prot protein existence level 1. Integrin ITGAL/ITGB2 is a receptor for ICAM1, ICAM2, ICAM3 and ICAM4. Integrin ITGAL/ITGB2 is also a receptor for the secreted form of ubiquitin-like protein ISG15; the interaction is mediated by ITGAL (PubMed:29100055). Integrins ITGAM/ITGB2 and ITGAX/ITGB2 are receptors for the iC3b fragment of the third complement component and for fibrinogen. Integrin ITGAX/ITGB2 recognizes the sequence G-P-R in fibrinogen alpha-chain. Integrin ITGAM/ITGB2 recognizes P1 and P2 peptides of fi
   2914..3633    +  CDS            EYFP: enhanced YFP mammalian codon-optimized
   3650..3733    +  CDS            large T antigen (fragment): large T antigen from SV40 (simian virus 40)
   3756..3877    +  polyA_signal   SV40 poly(A) signal: SV40 polyadenylation signal
   3911..4339    -  rep_origin     f1 ori (sequence partly withheld): f1 bacteriophage origin of replication; arrow indicates direction of (+) strand synthesis
   4366..4470    +  promoter       AmpR promoter: bla
   4472..4829    +  promoter       SV40 promoter: SV40 enhancer and early promoter
   4864..5658    +  CDS            NeoR/KanR: aminoglycoside phosphotransferase from Tn5; aph(3')-II (or nptII); confers resistance to neomycin, kanamycin, and G418 (Geneticin®)
   5679..5831    +  CDS            ble (fragment): BLE_KLEPN - Experimental evidence at protein level: Swiss-Prot protein existence level 1. Binding protein with a strong affinity to the bleomycin family of antibiotics. Binds to CL990; an antimitotic-antibiotic compound. From Klebsiella pneumoniae.
   5890..5937    +  polyA_signal   HSV TK poly(A) signal: herpes simplex virus thymidine kinase polyadenylation signal (Cole and Stacy, 1985)
   6028..6044    -  polyA_signal   bGH poly(A) signal (fragment): bovine growth hormone polyadenylation signal
   6266..6854    +  rep_origin     ori: high-copy-number ColE1/pMB1/pBR322/pUC origin of replication
   6969..7013    +  enhancer       CMV enhancer (fragment): human cytomegalovirus immediate early enhancer
>Addgene plasmid #8638 | Integrin beta 2 - mYFP | addgene full sequence | sequence record 151351 | Addgene NGS Result
ATATATGGAGTTCCGCGTTACATAACTTACGGTAAATGGCCCGCCTGGCTGACCGCCCAACGACCCCCGC
CCATTGACGTCAATAATGACGTATGTTCCCATAGTAACGCCAATAGGGACTTTCCATTGACGTCAATGGG
TGGAGTATTTACGGTAAACTGCCCACTTGGCAGTACATCAAGTGTATCATATGCCAAGTACGCCCCCTAT
TGACGTCAATGACGGTAAATGGCCCGCCTGGCATTATGCCCAGTACATGACCTTATGGGACTTTCCTACT
TGGCAGTACATCTACGTATTAGTCATCGCTATTACCATGGTGATGCGGTTTTGGCAGTACATCAATGGGC
GTGGATAGCGGTTTGACTCACGGGGATTTCCAAGTCTCCACCCCATTGACGTCAATGGGAGTTTGTTTTG
GCACCAAAATCAACGGGACTTTCCAAAATGTCGTAACAACTCCGCCCCATTGACGCAAATGGGCGGTAGG
CGTGTACGGTGGGAGGTCTATATAAGCAGAGCTGGTTTAGTGAACCGTCAGATCCGCTAGCGCTACCGGA
CTCAGATCTCGAGCTCAAGCTTGCCACC
[2307 nt withheld, positions 589-2895]
GGCGGACCGGTCGCCACCATGGTGAGCAAGGGCGAGGAGCTGTTCACCGGGGTGGTGCCCATCCTGGTCG
AGCTGGACGGCGACGTAAACGGCCACAAGTTCAGCGTGTCCGGCGAGGGCGAGGGCGATGCCACCTACGG
CAAGCTGACCCTGAAGTTCATCTGCACCACCGGCAAGCTGCCCGTGCCCTGGCCCACCCTCGTGACCACC
TTCGGCTACGGCCTGCAGTGCTTCGCCCGCTACCCCGACCACATGAAGCAGCACGACTTCTTCAAGTCCG
CCATGCCCGAAGGCTACGTCCAGGAGCGCACCATCTTCTTCAAGGACGACGGCAACTACAAGACCCGCGC
CGAGGTGAAGTTCGAGGGCGACACCCTGGTGAACCGCATCGAGCTGAAGGGCATCGACTTCAAGGAGGAC
GGCAACATCCTGGGGCACAAGCTGGAGTACAACTACAACAGCCACAACGTCTATATCATGGCCGACAAGC
AGAAGAACGGCATCAAGGTGAACTTCAAGATCCGCCACAACATCGAGGACGGCAGCGTGCAGCTCGCCGA
CCACTACCAGCAGAACACCCCCATCGGCGACGGCCCCGTGCTGCTGCCCGACAACCACTACCTGAGCTAC
CAGTCCGCCCTGAGCAAAGACCCCAACGAGAAGCGCGATCACATGGTCCTGCTGGAGTTCGTGACCGCCG
CCGGGATCACTCTCGGCATGGACGAGCTGTACAAGTAAAGCGGCCGCGACTCTAGATCATAATCAGCCAT
ACCACATTTGTAGAGGTTTTACTTGCTTTAAAAAACCTCCCACACCTCCCCCTGAACCTGAAACATAAAA
TGAATGCAATTGTTGTTGTTAACTTGTTTATTGCAGCTTATAATGGTTACAAATAAAGCAATAGCATCAC
AAATTTCACAAATAAAGCATTTTTTTCACTGCATTCTAGTTGTGGTTTGTCCAAACTCATCAATGTATCT
TAAGGCGTAAATTGTAAGCGTTAATATTTTGTTAAAATTCGCGTTAAATTTTTGTTAAATCAGCTCATTT
TTTAACCAATAGGCCGAAATCGGCAAAATCCCTTATAAATCAAAAGAATAGACCGAGATAGGGT
[37 nt withheld, positions 4010-4046]
AAAGAACGTGGACTCCAACGTCAAAGG
[49 nt withheld, positions 4074-4122]
T
[91 nt withheld, positions 4124-4214]
G
[124 nt withheld, positions 4216-4339]
CAGGTGGCACTTTTCGGGGAAATGTGCGCGGAACCCCTATTTGTTTATTTTTCTAAATACATTCAAATAT
GTATCCGCTCATGAGACAATAACCCTGATAAATGCTTCAATAATATTGAAAAAGGAAGAGTCCTGAGGCG
GAAAGAACCAGCTGTGGAATGTGTGTCAGTTAGGGTGTGGAAAGTCCCCAGGCTCCCCAGCAGGCAGAAG
TATGCAAAGCATGCATCTCAATTAGTCAGCAACCAGGTGTGGAAAGTCCCCAGGCTCCCCAGCAGGCAGA
AGTATGCAAAGCATGCATCTCAATTAGTCAGCAACCATAGTCCCGCCCCTAACTCCGCCCATCCCGCCCC
TAACTCCGCCCAGTTCCGCCCATTCTCCGCCCCATGGCTGACTAATTTTTTTTATTTATGCAGAGGCCGA
GGCCGCCTCGGCCTCTGAGCTATTCCAGAAGTAGTGAGGAGGCTTTTTTGGAGGCCTAGGCTTTTGCAAA
GATCGATCAAGAGACAGGATGAGGATCGTTTCGCATGATTGAACAAGATGGATTGCACGCAGGTTCTCCG
GCCGCTTGGGTGGAGAGGCTATTCGGCTATGACTGGGCACAACAGACAATCGGCTGCTCTGATGCCGCCG
TGTTCCGGCTGTCAGCGCAGGGGCGCCCGGTTCTTTTTGTCAAGACCGACCTGTCCGGTGCCCTGAATGA
ACTGCAAGACGAGGCAGCGCGGCTATCGTGGCTGGCCACGACGGGCGTTCCTTGCGCAGCTGTGCTCGAC
GTTGTCACTGAAGCGGGAAGGGACTGGCTGCTATTGGGCGAAGTGCCGGGGCAGGATCTCCTGTCATCTC
ACCTTGCTCCTGCCGAGAAAGTATCCATCATGGCTGATGCAATGCGGCGGCTGCATACGCTTGATCCGGC
TACCTGCCCATTCGACCACCAAGCGAAACATCGCATCGAGCGAGCACGTACTCGGATGGAAGCCGGTCTT
GTCGATCAGGATGATCTGGACGAAGAGCATCAGGGGCTCGCGCCAGCCGAACTGTTCGCCAGGCTCAAGG
CGAGCATGCCCGACGGCGAGGATCTCGTCGTGACCCATGGCGATGCCTGCTTGCCGAATATCATGGTGGA
AAATGGCCGCTTTTCTGGATTCATCGACTGTGGCCGGCTGGGTGTGGCGGACCGCTATCAGGACATAGCG
TTGGCTACCCGTGATATTGCTGAAGAGCTTGGCGGCGAATGGGCTGACCGCTTCCTCGTGCTTTACGGTA
TCGCCGCTCCCGATTCGCAGCGCATCGCCTTCTATCGCCTTCTTGACGAGTTCTTCTGAGCGGGACTCTG
GGGTTCGAAATGACCGACCAAGCGACGCCCAACCTGCCATCACGAGATTTCGATTCCACCGCCGCCTTCT
ATGAAAGGTTGGGCTTCGGAATCGTTTTCCGGGACGCCGGCTGGATGATCCTCCAGCGCGGGGATCTCAT
GCTGGAGTTCTTCGCCCACCCTAGGGGGAGGCTAACTGAAACACGGAAGGAGACAATACCGGAAGGAACC
CGCGCTATGACGGCAATAAAAAGACAGAATAAAACGCACGGTGTTGGGTCGTTTGTTCATAAACGCGGGG
TTCGGTCCCAGGGCTGGCACTCTGTCGATACCCCACCGAGACCCCATTGGGGCCAATACGCCCGCGTTTC
TTCCTTTTCCCCACCCCACCCCCCAAGTTCGGGTGAAGGCCCAGGGCTCGCAGCCAACGTCGGGGCGGCA
GGCCCTGCCATAGCCTCAGGTTACTCATATATACTTTAGATTGATTTAAAACTTCATTTTTAATTTAAAA
GGATCTAGGTGAAGATCCTTTTTGATAATCTCATGACCAAAATCCCTTAACGTGAGTTTTCGTTCCACTG
AGCGTCAGACCCCGTAGAAAAGATCAAAGGATCTTCTTGAGATCCTTTTTTTCTGCGCGTAATCTGCTGC
TTGCAAACAAAAAAACCACCGCTACCAGCGGTGGTTTGTTTGCCGGATCAAGAGCTACCAACTCTTTTTC
CGAAGGTAACTGGCTTCAGCAGAGCGCAGATACCAAATACTGTTCTTCTAGTGTAGCCGTAGTTAGGCCA
CCACTTCAAGAACTCTGTAGCACCGCCTACATACCTCGCTCTGCTAATCCTGTTACCAGTGGCTGCTGCC
AGTGGCGATAAGTCGTGTCTTACCGGGTTGGACTCAAGACGATAGTTACCGGATAAGGCGCAGCGGTCGG
GCTGAACGGGGGGTTCGTGCACACAGCCCAGCTTGGAGCGAACGACCTACACCGAACTGAGATACCTACA
GCGTGAGCTATGAGAAAGCGCCACGCTTCCCGAAGGGAGAAAGGCGGACAGGTATCCGGTAAGCGGCAGG
GTCGGAACAGGAGAGCGCACGAGGGAGCTTCCAGGGGGAAACGCCTGGTATCTTTATAGTCCTGTCGGGT
TTCGCCACCTCTGACTTGAGCGTCGATTTTTGTGATGCTCGTCAGGGGGGCGGAGCCTATGGAAAAACGC
CAGCAACGCGGCCTTTTTACGGTTCCTGGCCTTTTGCTGGCCTTTTGCTCACATGTTCTTTCCTGCGTTA
TCCCCTGATTCTGTGGATAACCGTATTACCGCCATGCATTAGTTATTAATAGTAATCAATTACGGGGTCA
TTAGTTCATAGCCC
