>Addgene plasmid #8638 | Integrin beta 2 - mYFP | addgene partial sequence | sequence record 148122 | CMV-F 5'-CGCAAATGGGCGGTAGGCGTG-3'
TTAGTGAACCGTCAGATCCGCTAGCGCTACCGGACTCAGATCTCGAGCTCAAGCTTGCCACC
[824 nt withheld, positions 63-886]
