>Addgene plasmid #8638 | Integrin beta 2 - mYFP | addgene partial sequence | sequence record 148123 | EGFP-N 5'-CGTCGCCGTCCAGCTCGACCAG-3'
CCCTTGCTCACCATGGTGGCGACCGGTCCGCC
[922 nt withheld, positions 33-954]
